Addgene plasmid #71325: pTKLP-tetA
Purpose: (Empty Backbone) tetA landing pad template plasmid
Depositing lab: Thomas Kuhlman. Depositing organization: University of Illinois at Urbana-Champaign. Publication: An Integrated System for Precise Genome Modification in Escherichia coli. Tas H, Nguyen CT, Patel R, Kim NH, Kuhlman TE. PLoS One. 2015 Sep 2;10(9):e0136963. doi: 10.1371/journal.pone.0136963. eCollection 2015. PONE-D-14-57436 PubMed 26332675.
Backbone
  Vector backbone: pTKLP-tetA
  Backbone manufacturer: Thomas Kuhlman
  Backbone size (bp): 2834
  Vector type: Bacterial Expression, Synthetic Biology
  Selectable markers: tetracycline
Growth in bacteria
  Bacterial resistance: Ampicillin, 100 μg/mL
  Growth temperature: 37°C
  Growth strain: BW23474
  Copy number: Low Copy
Gene/Insert
  Cloning method: Restriction Enzyme
Terms and licenses: Academic/Nonprofit Terms; Industry Terms: Not Available to Industry
How to cite: pTKLP-tetA was a gift from Thomas Kuhlman (Addgene plasmid # 71325 ; http://n2t.net/addgene:71325 ; RRID:Addgene_71325)
