[The description below was written by a language model from this plasmid's Addgene catalogue record and pLannotate feature annotations shown in this document.]
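Description:
pTKLP-tetA is a small (about 2.8 kb) bacterial plasmid that serves as the template for generating a tetA "landing pad" cassette in a system for precise genome modification in Escherichia coli. It is catalogued as an empty backbone, with no additional gene or insert recorded, in the bacterial expression and synthetic biology categories. Replication depends on the R6K γ origin, which functions only when the R6K initiator protein pi is supplied in trans. The plasmid is therefore conditionally replicating: it is maintained at low copy in a permissive host such as the listed BW23474, and it would not be expected to persist in ordinary strains lacking pi. This property suits a template whose carry-over into the target strain is undesirable. Propagation is selected with ampicillin through a β-lactamase gene driven by its native bla promoter.

The functional payload is the tetA coding sequence, which encodes the metal-tetracycline/H+ antiporter that confers tetracycline resistance by active efflux. It lies immediately downstream of a fragment annotated as the lacIq promoter, a mutant lacI promoter with elevated activity, which presumably provides constitutive expression. Tetracycline is recorded as the selectable marker, consistent with using tetA to select cells that have acquired the landing pad in the chromosome. The feature table annotates only these five elements. Short unannotated stretches flank the tetA cassette, but the record does not describe any landing pad end sequences, nuclease recognition sites or priming regions there. It also does not specify how the cassette is amplified, integrated or later replaced.
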