Features (pLannotate 1.2.2; 5 found; start..end, strand, type, name):
     64..119     +  promoter       lacIq promoter (fragment): lacI (mutant); In the lacIq allele, a single base change in the promoter boosts expression of the lacI gene about 10-fold.
    120..1322    +  CDS            tetA: TCR2_ECOLX - Experimental evidence at protein level: Swiss-Prot protein existence level 1. Resistance to tetracycline by an active tetracycline efflux. This is an energy-dependent process that decreases the accumulation of the antibiotic in whole cells. This protein functions as a metal- tetracycline/H(+) antiporter. From Escherichia coli.
   1388..1744    -  rep_origin     R6K γ ori: γ replication origin from E. coli plasmid R6K; requires the R6K initiator protein pi for replication
   1841..2701    -  CDS            AmpR: β-lactamase; bla; confers resistance to ampicillin, carbenicillin, and related antibiotics
   2702..2806    -  promoter       AmpR promoter: bla
>Addgene plasmid #71325 | pTKLP-tetA | depositor full sequence | sequence record 142730 | pTKLP-tetA sequence 2839 bps
TACGGCCCCAAGGTCCAAACGGTGATAGGGATAACAGGGTAATGTACCATTTACGTTGACACCACCTTTC
GCGTATGGCATGACAGCGCCCGGAAGAGAGTCAATTCAGGGTGGTGAATATGAATAGTTCGACAAAGATC
GCATTGGTAATTACGTTGCTCGATGCCATGGGGATTGGCCTTATCATGCCAGTCTTGCCAACGTTATTAC
GTGAATTTATTGCTTCGGAAGATATCGCTAACCACTTTGGCGTATTGCTTGCACTTTATGCGTTAATGCA
GGTTATCTTTGCTCCTTGGCTTGGAAAAATGTCTGACCGATTTGGTCGGCGCCCAGTGCTGTTGTTGTCA
TTAATAGGCGCATCGCTGGATTACTTATTGCTGGCTTTTTCAAGTGCGCTTTGGATGCTGTATTTAGGCC
GTTTGCTTTCAGGGATCACAGGAGCTACTGGGGCTGTCGCGGCATCGGTCATTGCCGATACCACCTCAGC
TTCTCAACGCGTGAAGTGGTTCGGTTGGTTAGGGGCAAGTTTTGGGCTTGGTTTAATAGCGGGGCCTATT
ATTGGTGGTTTTGCAGGAGAGATTTCACCGCATAGTCCCTTTTTTATCGCTGCGTTGCTAAATATTGTCA
CTTTCCTTGTGGTTATGTTTTGGTTCCGTGAAACCAAAAATACACGTGATAATACAGATACCGAAGTAGG
GGTTGAGACGCAATCAAATTCGGTGTACATCACTTTATTTAAAACGATGCCCATTTTGTTGATTATTTAT
TTTTCAGCGCAATTGATAGGCCAAATTCCCGCAACGGTGTGGGTGCTATTTACCGAAAATCGTTTTGGAT
GGAATAGCATGATGGTTGGCTTTTCATTAGCGGGTCTTGGTCTTTTACACTCAGTATTCCAAGCCTTTGT
GGCAGGAAGAATAGCCACTAAATGGGGCGAAAAAACGGCAGTACTGCTCGGATTTATTGCAGATAGTAGT
GCATTTGCCTTTTTAGCGTTTATATCTGAAGGTTGGTTAGTTTTCCCTGTTTTAATTTTATTGGCTGGTG
GTGGGATCGCTTTACCTGCATTACAGGGAGTGATGTCTATCCAAACAAAGAGTCATCAGCAAGGTGCTTT
ACAGGGATTATTGGTGAGCCTTACCAATGCAACCGGTGTTATTGGCCCATTACTGTTTGCTGTTATTTAT
AATCATTCACTACCAATTTGGGATGGCTGGATTTGGATTATTGGTTTAGCGTTTTACTGTATTATTATCC
TGCTATCAATGACCTTCATGTTGACCCCTCAAGCTCAGGGGAGTAAACAGGAGACAAGTGCTTAGTAGGG
ATAACAGGGTAATGATGGCGCCTCATCCCTGAAGCCAAGGACCATGGCTAATTCCCATGTCAGCCGTTAA
GTGTTCCTGTGTCACTCAAAATTGCTTTGAGAGGCTCTAAGGGCTTCTCAGTGCGTTACATCCCTGGCTT
GTTGTCCACAACCGTTAAACCTTAAAAGCTTTAAAAGCCTTATATATTCTTTTTTTTCTTATAAAACTTA
AAACCTTAGAGGCTATTTAAGTTGCTGATTTATATTAATTTTATTGTTCAAACATGAGAGCTTAGTACGT
GAAACATGAGAGCTTAGTACGTTAGCCATGAGAGCTTAGTACGTTAGCCATGAGGGTTTAGTTCGTTAAA
CATGAGAGCTTAGTACGTTAAACATGAGAGCTTAGTACGTGAAACATGAGAGCTTAGTACGTACTATCAA
CAGGTTGAACTGCGGATCTTGCGGCCGCAAAAATTAAAAATGAAGTTTTAAATCAATCTAAAGTATATAT
GAGTAAACTTGGTCTGACAGTTACCAATGCTTAATCAGTGAGGCACCTATCTCAGCGATCTGTCTATTTC
GTTCATCCATAGTTGCCTGACTCCCCGTCGTGTAGATAACTACGATACGGGAGGGCTTACCATCTGGCCC
CAGTGCTGCAATGATACCGCGAGACCCACGCTCACCGGCTCCAGATTTATCAGCAATAAACCAGCCAGCC
GGAAGGGCCGAGCGCAGAAGTGGTCCTGCAACTTTATCCGCCTCCATCCAGTCTATTAATTGTTGCCGGG
AAGCTAGAGTAAGTAGTTCGCCAGTTAATAGTTTGCGCAACGTTGTTGCCATTGCTACAGGCATCGTGGT
GTCACGCTCGTCGTTTGGTATGGCTTCATTCAGCTCCGGTTCCCAACGATCAAGGCGAGTTACATGATCC
CCCATGTTGTGCAAAAAAGCGGTTAGCTCCTTCGGTCCTCCGATCGTTGTCAGAAGTAAGTTGGCCGCAG
TGTTATCACTCATGGTTATGGCAGCACTGCATAATTCTCTTACTGTCATGCCATCCGTAAGATGCTTTTC
TGTGACTGGTGAGTACTCAACCAAGTCATTCTGAGAATAGTGTATGCGGCGACCGAGTTGCTCTTGCCCG
GCGTCAATACGGGATAATACCGCGCCACATAGCAGAACTTTAAAAGTGCTCATCATTGGAAAACGTTCTT
CGGGGCGAAAACTCTCAAGGATCTTACCGCTGTTGAGATCCAGTTCGATGTAACCCACTCGTGCACCCAA
CTGATCTTCAGCATCTTTTACTTTCACCAGCGTTTCTGGGTGAGCAAAAACAGGAAGGCAAAATGCCGCA
AAAAAGGGAATAAGGGCGACACGGAAATGTTGAATACTCATACTCTTCCTTTTTCAATATTATTGAAGCA
TTTATCAGGGTTATTGTCTCATGAGCGGATACATATTTGAATGTATTTAGAAAAATAAACAAATAGGGGT
TCCGCGCACATTTCCCCGAAAAGTGCCACCTGCATCGAT
