>Addgene plasmid #71325 | pTKLP-tetA | addgene partial sequence | sequence record 132665 | pQE promoter 5'-CCCGAAAAGTGCCACCTG-3'
ACGGTGATAGGGATAACAGGGTAATGTACCATTTACGTTGACACCACCTTTCGCGTATGGCATGACAGCG
CCCGGAAGAGAGTCAATTCAGGGTGGTGAATATGAATAGTTCGACAAAGATCGCATTGGTAATTACGTTG
CTCGATGCCATGGGGATTGGCCTTATCATGCCAGTCTTGCCAACGTTATTACGTGAATTTATTGCTTCGG
AAGATATCGCTAACCACTTTGGCGTATTGCTTGCACTTTATGCGTTAATGCAGGTTATCTTTGCTCCTTG
GCTTGGAAAAATGTCTGACCGATTTGGTCGGCGCCCAGTGCTGTTGTTGTCATTAATAGGCGCATCGCTG
GATTACTTATTGCTGGCTTTTTCAAGTGCGCTTTGGATGCTGTATTTAGGCCGTTTGCTTTCAGGGATCA
CAGGAGCTACTGGGGCTGTCGCGGCATCGGTCATTGCCGATACCACCTCAGCTTCTCAACGCGTGAAGTG
GTTCGGTTGGTTAGGGGCAAGTTTTGGGCTTGGTTTAATAGCGGGGCCTATTATTGGTGGTTTTGCAGGA
GAGATTTCACCGCATAGTCCCTTTTTTATCGCTGCGTTGCTAAATATTGTCACTTTCCTTGTGGTTATGT
TTTGGTTCCGTGAAACCAAAAATACACGTGATAATACAGATACCGAAGTAGGGGTTGAGACGCAATCAAA
TTCGGTGTACATCACTTTATTTAAAACGATGCCCATTTTGTTGATTATTTATTTTTCAGCGCAATTGATA
GGCCAAATTCCCGCAACGGTGTGGG
