>Addgene plasmid #71325 | pTKLP-tetA | addgene partial sequence | sequence record 132667 | pGP704-R 5'-aacaagccagggatgtaacg-3'
TTTTGAGTGACACAGGAACACTTAACGGCTGACATGGGAATTAGCCATGGTCCTTGGCTTCAGGGATGAG
GCGCCATCATTACCCTGTTATCCCTACTAAGCACTTGTCTCCTGTTTACTCCCCTGAGCTTGAGGGGTCA
ACATGAAGGTCATTGATAGCAGGATAATAATACAGTAAAACGCTAAACCAATAATCCAAATCCAGCCATC
CCAAATTGGTAGTGAATGATTATAAATAACAGCAAACAGTAATGGGCCAATAACACCGGTTGCATTGGTA
AGGCTCACCAATAATCCCTGTAAAGCACCTTGCTGATGACTCTTTGTTTGGATAGACATCACTCCCTGTA
ATGCAGGTAAAGCGATCCCACCACCAGCCAATAAAATTAAAACAGGGAAAACTAACCAACCTTCAGATAT
AAACGCTAAAAAGGCAAATGCACTACTATCTGCAATAAATCCGAGCAGTACTGCCGTTTTTTCGCCCCAT
TTAGTGGCTATTCTTCCTGCCACAAAGGCTTGGAATACTGAGTGTAAAAGACCAAGACCCGCTAATGAAA
AGCCAACCATCATGCTATTCCATCCAAAACGATTTTCGGTAAATAGCACCCACACCGTTGCGGGAATTTG
GCCTATCAATTGCGCTGAAAAATAAATAATCAACAAAATGGGCATCGTTTTAAATAAAGTGATGTACACC
GAATTTGATTGCGTCTCAACCCCTACTTCGGTATCTGTATTATCACGTGTATTTTTGGTTTCACGGAACC
AAAACATAACCACAAGGAAAGTGACAATATTTAGCAACGCAGCGATAAA
